>Addgene plasmid #245769 | pBD34 | addgene full sequence | sequence record 486781 | Addgene NGS Result
CTAAATTGTAAGCGTTAATATTTTGTTAAAATTCGCGTTAAATTTTTGTTAAATCAGCTCATTTTTTAAC
CAATAGGCCGAAATCGGCAAAATCCCTTATAAATCAAAAGAATAGACCGAGATAGGGT
[37 nt withheld, positions 129-165]
AAAGAACGTGGACTCCAACGTCAAAGG
[49 nt withheld, positions 193-241]
T
[91 nt withheld, positions 243-333]
G
[124 nt withheld, positions 335-458]
CCCATTCGCCATTCAGGCTGCGCAACTGTTGGGAAGGGCGATCGGTGCGGGCCTCTTCGCTATTACGCCA
GCTGGCGAAAGGGGGATGTGCTGCAAGGCGATTAAGTTGGGTAACGCCAGGGTTTTCCCAGTCACGACGT
TGTAAAACGACGGCCAGTGAGCGCGCGTAATACGACTCACTATAGGGCGAATTGGGTACCGCTTTTGGTT
TTCACAATTTTCTGGTTTTTGGGATTTTTGCGGGAATTTTGAGAGGAGAAAGTTGGGAGAGAAGATATTG
GAATGGTCCCCGGGGAGCTGTACATTTATACATCTAGCGCCAAGGCAATCTTCGTAAAAAATAACAATAG
AGTCATCCCTCAGAACAGAAAAGAAACCCGCCCGGGGGCTCAAATACACATGTCATTTTTCTTTTTTCGC
CTGATTTTTAGCCTAAATTAGTGTTTAGCAATTTTTTAAGGTAACTCGGTGGAGTCATTTGAACTTTTTA
AACTAAAATTTCAGAAAAAATTCTTTTTTTTTGTCAAAAAATAATTTTCCCGCCGGAATTTTTCAAAAAA
ATAATTTTTATTTTATTTTTCAAGTTCCTTGTTTCCTCTTTATTTTTTTATTTTGCCCCCAAAAGTTTTA
CACTAAAATATTTAATTTTCAGGTAATTCATCGAAAGTCTTTCTATTTTCCGCATCTCTTGTTCAAAAGC
TTGCATGCCTGCAGGTCGACTCTAGAGGATCCCCGGGATTGGCCAAAGGACCCAAAGGTATGTTTCGAAT
GATACTAACATAACATAGAACATTTTCAGGAGGACCCTTGGAGGGTACCGGTAGAAAAAAAGCTTGATAT
CACAAGTTTGTACAAAAAAGCAGGCTCCGAATTCGCCCTTGGACTAGTCATATGGGTACCATGGGCTCAC
GCCTCTCATGTTCTTGCTCACAAGCCGAATGCTGGACGAATGATGAATCTACATTGAGAATTGACGCGGA
GTTGTTTGAGTTATCACAGGACGGACAAAAGTGGGATAAGCTTGACGGAAGGCTGGCCAACGTACGTGTA
TTCAACGCATTCGACGACTCTTCCCCACGTCTTCTTGCCACATCATCATCCGGTCAAGTTCTTCTGGACA
CTCTAATTCCAATGGGAGAAAAGGTTCATAAAGTCAGCGACTTTTTTGTGTATTTGAAGACGGAAGGAAG
AACAATTGGATTCAATACGTTAAGCTCGAGGGACACTTCCTTACTCATTTCTCAGGCGACAAATACAACT
GCCTTCAATATGTTTCAACATTCATTCTCAGTTTCCGTATCCAGAATTGCTACATTTGAAGGTGATTCTA
TTCAACCTTGTGATGAGCAGCCAGAAACGTCAAATGTCTCACTAAATCCGTTAAATATGGTTTTCAACTA
CAAAGGATCACCTGTTGAGATTGATTTGCTGGAATGTTTCGCGTGCTCATCAGAAGCTGAAAACTGTGTC
GACATAGCACATGCCAACAACATATTTCGTGTAATTGTGTCAGCACATGCTCATCTTTTTCTTATTCAAG
CTCTGAATGTATCATCACTTCTTCTTGCTCGAACCACCTCGAATCTAGTTGCCATCAATTATTTGGCTCG
GCAAAATGATAAAATTCAACAAAAATTGATTGCTCTGTTGGAAACATCAGAATCAAGTGAGAATGCGTCG
AAGGAAGATATTCGACAAATGCTTCTTCTGAAGAATGTAGTAGTGACACAGAGATTGAACTCACTTCAAC
AGAGAGCACTACCGGGAATTGAGCTTATCCAACACGATATCTCACCTCAAATTGATCAGAAGCTACTCGA
AAAGTGTCGACTTCCATCACTGTTTTTATATCATTTTAATATGAATTCGTTTCGAATATGGCGAAAACCA
ATGGAAACACGTGACATGAACACAATGGGATCATCAATGGCATCCACCAGTCAATACCATCAGATTCCGA
TTCAAATCCAGAATCAGAATCCGTTACCGTCTCAACAGATTCAGCCACAACAACAACAACAATACCATCC
ACCAGATCATGTGACAACTCATAATGGTACAACTACGTTTCATACTACGAATCCCACAAAACCAAGACTT
TGTGAAGGATCGTTGGCTCCTGGATGCTCATTGGCCGAGGCATCTGAACAGAGAAAACGAGAGATGGCGG
AGCAGAAAAAAGAGTTGGCAGGCCCATCTTCCGCAGAGGATTACTTCGTCAGAAAGACAAATGGACGTCT
TGGACTCACTATATACGCGCATAACGATGATGGGGTCATCAGGGCTGAGGTTCGTGGAGTGACGTCATTT
GCTCCGAGATGTGCTCAAGTTGGAGATTCGGTTGTAGCGGTAGACAGTGAACTCATATCATCAGTTAGAA
ACGCTTCGGATGTTGAGAAACTTTTGAGAATCGGAAAAGTAATACATTTACGAAGAAAGACTCCTCTAAC
TCCAAGAGCACCGTCTCAACTCGACGCAACTAATGTCAATAAGAAAACGGGCTGTGCAAAGTTGGCGATG
GCTCTGCAAGAATTGTTGGTCACTGAGAAGAAATATGTCAGCGATCTTCGAGAGATGAATGAAGTTTTTC
TGTGTATGAGACAAGTCCGAGATATTATGAATGCAGCAATACGGTTGTATAAAATGCAAACATCGTTTGT
GGACAGTATTGAGGAAGCCATTGGAGACATGAGTAGACAGGATATTTCTGTTGCTCAGATTAGGGATTCT
GTAATGCGAGTGTGTGCAGTATTCATCAACAAATGTTCTGATTTCAAAATCTATGCAGAATATGCAGCCG
GTTACCATCTCCTCCAACATGAGATCAAAAACAAAAAAGAGCTTCTATCAAAATTGGAAGCTGTAAACAG
TACAAGAGAGCAACATTGTTCTTGGGAATCTCGGATGATTAAACCAGTCCAGAGAATTGTACAATATCCA
CTTTTACTGAAAAACATTGCCGATGCACTTCCGAAGGATGCACGAGAGAGGGTTCAAGTGGAGGCAGCAT
TGCAAAAAATGCAGACGTCTGCAGAATATGTGAATGAAATGCAAAGGCTTCATGAAGATTATGCACAATA
TATGGAGACTGTTAGGAAAGCTAATGAGCCAATGTTGGCTGAAAAGAGTCTTCGCCTCGACACTCGAGAG
CTTCTAGTTTTTGCACACATAAAATGGAGAGATGCTCCAGCGGAGCACTACGTTGTGTTCGTGTTTCACT
CTTTAATACTGCTCCTTCCATCGTATGCTAGGAAAGAGATTAAGATGAAATGGACTCGTGTCCTCCCAAT
AAATGAAGTTGATATCAACGAAATGCCAAATGATGCATTAAATCTAAAACTTTATCATGCTGCTTTTGAA
GGACCAAATGGACAATTAAGTCATTCCAATCCAAATACAGTCTACAATATTGAATGTTGTCAATCTCAAC
TGAAACAGCATCTTATCAAAAATATCAAAAAAGCTCGAACTTTATTCTCTCGAGAATCACATCGTCCATT
AAGTGGATCTAGTCAATCGGATGGTGGTTATGTGTCAGAAGTCTCTAAGGAACATCGAAATTCAAAAGGT
ACCAGTGGTTCCGGAGGATCTGGAGGATCTGGTATGGTGAGCAAGGGCGAGGAGCTGTTCACCGGGGTGG
TGCCCATCCTGGTCGAGCTGGACGGCGACGTAAACGGCCACAAGTTCAGCGTGTCCGGCGAGGGCGAGGG
CGATGCCACCTACGGCAAGCTGACCCTGAAGTTCATCTGCACCACCGGCAAGCTGCCCGTGCCCTGGCCC
ACCCTCGTGACCACCCTGACCTACGGCGTGCAGTGCTTCAGCCGCTACCCCGACCACATGAAGCAGCACG
ACTTCTTCAAGTCCGCCATGCCCGAAGGCTACGTCCAGGAGCGCACCATCTTCTTCAAGGACGACGGCAA
CTACAAGACCCGCGCCGAGGTGAAGTTCGAGGGCGACACCCTGGTGAACCGCATCGAGCTGAAGGGCATC
GACTTCAAGGAGGACGGCAACATCCTGGGGCACAAGCTGGAGTACAACTACAACAGCCACAACGTCTATA
TCATGGCCGACAAGCAGAAGAACGGCATCAAGGTGAACTTCAAGATCCGCCACAACATCGAGGACGGCAG
CGTGCAGCTCGCCGACCACTACCAGCAGAACACCCCCATCGGCGACGGCCCCGTGCTGCTGCCCGACAAC
CACTACCTGAGCACCCAGTCCAAGCTGAGCAAAGACCCCAACGAGAAGCGCGATCACATGGTCCTGCTGG
AGTTCGTGACCGCCGCCGGGATCACTCTCGGCATGGACGAGCTGTACAAGTAGCATATGGCGGCCGCGGA
AGGGCGAATTCGACCCAGCTTTCTTGTACAAAGTGGTGATATCGAATTCCTGCAGCCCGGGGGATCCACT
AGTTCTAGAGCGGCCGCCACCGCGGCCGCTGTCATCAGATCGCCATCTCGCGCCCGTGCCTCTGACTTCT
AAGTCCAATTACTCTTCAACATCCCTACATGCTCTTTCTCCCTGTGCTCCCACCCCCTATTTTTGTTATT
ATCAAAAAACTTCTCTTAATTTCTTTGTTTTTTAGCTTCTTTTAAGTCACCTCTAACAATGAAATTGTGT
AGATTCAAAAATAGAATTAATTCGTAATAAAAAGTCGAAAAAAATTGTGCTCCCTCCCCCCATTAATAAT
AATTCTATCCCAAAATCTACACAATGTTCTGTGTACACTTCTTATGTTTTTTACTTCTGATAAATTTTTT
TGAAACATCATAGAAAAAACCGCACACAAAATACCTTATCATATGTTACGTTTCAGTTTATGACCGCAAT
TTTTATTTCTTCGCACGTCTGGGCCTCTCATGACGTCAAATCATGCTCATCGTGAAAAAGTTTTGGAGTA
TTTTTGGAATTTTTCAATCAAGTGAAAGTTTATGAAATTAATTTTCCTGCTTTTGCTTTTTGGGGTTTCC
CCTATTGTTTGTCAAGATTTCGAGGACGGCGTTTTTCTTGCTAAAATCACAAGTATTGATGAGCACGATG
CAAGAAAGATCGGAAGAAGGTTTGGGTTTGAGGCTCAGTGGAAGGTGAGTAGAAGTTGATAATTTGAAAG
TGGAGTAGTGTCTATGGGGTTTTTGCCGAGCTCCAGCTTTTGTTCCCTTTAGTGAGGGTTAATTGCGCGC
TTGGCGTAATCATGGTCATAGCTGTTTCCTGTGTGAAATTGTTATCCGCTCACAATTCCACACAACATAC
GAGCCGGAAGCATAAAGTGTAAAGCCTGGGGTGCCTAATGAGTGAGCTAACTCACATTAATTGCGTTGCG
CTCACTGCCCGCTTTCCAGTCGGGAAACCTGTCGTGCCAGCTGCATTAATGAATCGGCCAACGCGCGGGG
AGAGGCGGTTTGCGTATTGGGCGCTCTTCCGCTTCCTCGCTCACTGACTCGCTGCGCTCGGTCGTTCGGC
TGCGGCGAGCGGTATCAGCTCACTCAAAGGCGGTAATACGGTTATCCACAGAATCAGGGGATAACGCAGG
AAAGAACATGTGAGCAAAAGGCCAGCAAAAGGCCAGGAACCGTAAAAAGGCCGCGTTGCTGGCGTTTTTC
CATAGGCTCCGCCCCCCTGACGAGCATCACAAAAATCGACGCTCAAGTCAGAGGTGGCGAAACCCGACAG
GACTATAAAGATACCAGGCGTTTCCCCCTGGAAGCTCCCTCGTGCGCTCTCCTGTTCCGACCCTGCCGCT
TACCGGATACCTGTCCGCCTTTCTCCCTTCGGGAAGCGTGGCGCTTTCTCATAGCTCACGCTGTAGGTAT
CTCAGTTCGGTGTAGGTCGTTCGCTCCAAGCTGGGCTGTGTGCACGAACCCCCCGTTCAGCCCGACCGCT
GCGCCTTATCCGGTAACTATCGTCTTGAGTCCAACCCGGTAAGACACGACTTATCGCCACTGGCAGCAGC
CACTGGTAACAGGATTAGCAGAGCGAGGTATGTAGGCGGTGCTACAGAGTTCTTGAAGTGGTGGCCTAAC
TACGGCTACACTAGAAGGACAGTATTTGGTATCTGCGCTCTGCTGAAGCCAGTTACCTTCGGAAAAAGAG
TTGGTAGCTCTTGATCCGGCAAACAAACCACCGCTGGTAGCGGTGGTTTTTTTGTTTGCAAGCAGCAGAT
TACGCGCAGAAAAAAAGGATCTCAAGAAGATCCTTTGATCTTTTCTACGGGGTCTGACGCTCAGTGGAAC
GAAAACTCACGTTAAGGGATTTTGGTCATGAGATTATCAAAAAGGATCTTCACCTAGATCCTTTTAAATT
AAAAATGAAGTTTTAAATCAATCTAAAGTATATATGAGTAAACTTGGTCTGACAGTTACCAATGCTTAAT
CAGTGAGGCACCTATCTCAGCGATCTGTCTATTTCGTTCATCCATAGTTGCCTGACTCCCCGTCGTGTAG
ATAACTACGATACGGGAGGGCTTACCATCTGGCCCCAGTGCTGCAATGATACCGCGAGACCCACGCTCAC
CGGCTCCAGATTTATCAGCAATAAACCAGCCAGCCGGAAGGGCCGAGCGCAGAAGTGGTCCTGCAACTTT
ATCCGCCTCCATCCAGTCTATTAATTGTTGCCGGGAAGCTAGAGTAAGTAGTTCGCCAGTTAATAGTTTG
CGCAACGTTGTTGCCATTGCTACAGGCATCGTGGTGTCACGCTCGTCGTTTGGTATGGCTTCATTCAGCT
CCGGTTCCCAACGATCAAGGCGAGTTACATGATCCCCCATGTTGTGCAAAAAAGCGGTTAGCTCCTTCGG
TCCTCCGATCGTTGTCAGAAGTAAGTTGGCCGCAGTGTTATCACTCATGGTTATGGCAGCACTGCATAAT
TCTCTTACTGTCATGCCATCCGTAAGATGCTTTTCTGTGACTGGTGAGTACTCAACCAAGTCATTCTGAG
AATAGTGTATGCGGCGACCGAGTTGCTCTTGCCCGGCGTCAATACGGGATAATACCGCGCCACATAGCAG
AACTTTAAAAGTGCTCATCATTGGAAAACGTTCTTCGGGGCGAAAACTCTCAAGGATCTTACCGCTGTTG
AGATCCAGTTCGATGTAACCCACTCGTGCACCCAACTGATCTTCAGCATCTTTTACTTTCACCAGCGTTT
CTGGGTGAGCAAAAACAGGAAGGCAAAATGCCGCAAAAAAGGGAATAAGGGCGACACGGAAATGTTGAAT
ACTCATACTCTTCCTTTTTCAATATTATTGAAGCATTTATCAGGGTTATTGTCTCATGAGCGGATACATA
TTTGAATGTATTTAGAAAAATAAACAAATAGGGGTTCCGCGCACATTTCCCCGAAAAGTGCCAC
Features (pLannotate 1.2.2; 18 found; start..end, strand, type, name):
     30..458     -  rep_origin     f1 ori (sequence partly withheld): f1 bacteriophage origin of replication; arrow indicates direction of (+) strand synthesis
    463..618     -  CDS            lacZα (fragment): LacZα fragment of β-galactosidase; lacZ fragment
    626..644     +  promoter       T7 promoter: promoter for bacteriophage T7 RNA polymerase
    969..990     +  terminator     tbb-2 terminator (fragment): tbb-2; transcription terminator for the C. elegans tubulin beta-2 gene
   1155..1195    -  misc_feature   MCS (fragment): pUC18/19 multiple cloning site
   1300..1324    +  protein_bind   attB1: mutant version of attB; recombination site for the Gateway® BP reaction BP Clonase™
   4062..4778    +  CDS            mEGFP: mEGFP is a basic (constitutively fluorescent) green fluorescent protein published in 2002, derived from Aequorea victoria. It has moderate acid sensitivity.
   4811..4835    -  protein_bind   attB2: mutant version of attB; recombination site for the Gateway® BP reaction BP Clonase™
   4835..4893    -  misc_feature   MCS (fragment): pBluescript multiple cloning site
   5390..5542    +  CDS            aex-5 (fragment): AEX5_CAEEL - Also known as kpc-3 From Caenorhabditis elegans.
   5614..5632    -  promoter       T3 promoter: promoter for bacteriophage T3 RNA polymerase
   5677..5693    -  protein_bind   lac operator: The lac repressor binds to the lac operator to inhibit transcription in E. coli. This inhibition can be relieved by adding lactose or isopropyl-β-D-thiogalactopyranoside (IPTG). lac repressor encoded by lacI
   5701..5731    -  promoter       lac promoter: promoter for the E. coli lac operon
   5746..5767    -  protein_bind   CAP binding site: CAP binding activates transcription in the presence of cAMP. E. coli catabolite activator protein
   5780..5872    -  CDS            lacI (fragment): lac repressor; lacI; The lac repressor binds to the lac operator to inhibit transcription in E. coli. This inhibition can be relieved by adding lactose or isopropyl-β-D-thiogalactopyranoside (IPTG).
   6055..6643    -  rep_origin     ori: high-copy-number ColE1/pMB1/pBR322/pUC origin of replication
   6814..7674    -  CDS            AmpR: β-lactamase; bla; confers resistance to ampicillin, carbenicillin, and related antibiotics
   7675..7779    -  promoter       AmpR promoter: bla
