[The description below was written by a language model from this plasmid's Addgene catalogue record and pLannotate feature annotations shown in this document.]
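Description:
pBD34 is a 7,802 nt C. elegans expression plasmid built by Gateway cloning into a pDEST-type destination vector. The vector framework resembles pBluescript: it has a high-copy ColE1/pUC origin for propagation in E. coli, an ampicillin resistance gene (β-lactamase) with its own promoter, and an f1 phage origin. It also retains lacZα, lac promoter/operator and lacI fragments, together with flanking T7 and T3 promoters. No worm selection marker is recorded or annotated.

The payload is the C. elegans gene tiam-1, which encodes a Rac guanine nucleotide exchange factor, fused at its C terminus to monomeric GFP. The feature table shows an attB1 site and an attB2 site bracketing a region of about 3.5 kb. The last part of this region is annotated as mEGFP, and the unannotated stretch between attB1 and mEGFP presumably holds the tiam-1 coding sequence. According to the catalogue entry, expression is driven by the unc-17b promoter, which restricts expression to cholinergic motor neurons. The annotation software did not label this promoter, but it would be expected in the largely unannotated region upstream of attB1. The sequence downstream of attB2 is also mostly unannotated apart from a short match to aex-5, and the record does not state which 3′ UTR is used. The brief tbb-2 terminator hit upstream of the cassette is only a fragment.

The stated purpose is to express fluorescently tagged TIAM-1 in cholinergic motor neurons of transgenic worms. This allows visualisation of the protein's localisation, and possibly cell-specific expression or rescue. The associated work concerns Rap/Rac signalling in synaptic development.
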