Addgene plasmid #245769: pBD34
Purpose: Expresses tiam-1::mGFP in cholinergic motor neurons
Depositing lab: Salvatore Cherra. Depositing organization: University of Kentucky. Publication: A PDZ-RapGEF promotes synaptic development in C. elegans through a Rap/Rac signaling pathway. Lamb R, Scales M, Watkins J, Werner M, Cherra SJ. Development. 2025 Aug 1:dev.204678. doi: 10.1242/dev.204678. PubMed 40748210.
Backbone
  Vector backbone: pDEST
  Vector type: Worm Expression
Growth in bacteria
  Bacterial resistance: Ampicillin, 100 μg/mL
  Growth temperature: 37°C
  Growth strain: DH5alpha
  Copy number: High Copy
Gene/Insert
  Gene/Insert name: tiam-1::mGFP
  Species: C. elegans (nematode)
  Promoter: unc-17b
  Tag / fusion protein: mGFP (C terminal on insert)
  Cloning method: Gateway Cloning
Terms and licenses: Academic/Nonprofit Terms; Industry Terms: Not Available to Industry
How to cite: pBD34 was a gift from Salvatore Cherra (Addgene plasmid # 245769 ; http://n2t.net/addgene:245769 ; RRID:Addgene_245769)
